Addgene plasmid #237938: TRBV13
Purpose: Encodes TRBV13 allele and TRAC to generate TCRs via cloning
Depositing lab: Michael Birnbaum. Depositing organization: Massachusetts Institute of Technology. Publication: Scalable TCR synthesis and screening enable antigen reactivity mapping in vitiligo. Gaglione SA, Mukkamala RS, Krishna C, Smith BE, Wadsworth MH 2nd, Jelinsky SA, Perez CR, Schmidt-Hong L, Katz EL, Gellatly KJ, Ali LR, Shen J, Holec PV, Zhao QH, Chan AO, Xu EJK, Kravarik KM, Guzova JA, Dobson CS, Singh H, Garber M, Dougan M, Dougan SK, Harris JE, Winkler A, Birnbaum ME. Immunity. 2026 Feb 10;59(2):477-493.e9. doi: 10.1016/j.immuni.2026.01.001. Epub 2026 Jan 28. PubMed 41610844.
Backbone
  Vector backbone: pGGA-select
  Backbone manufacturer: Addgene Plasmid #195714
  Backbone size w/o insert (bp): 2518
  Vector type: Synthetic Biology
Growth in bacteria
  Bacterial resistance: Chloramphenicol, 25 μg/mL
  Growth temperature: 37°C
  Growth strain: DH5alpha
  Copy number: High Copy
Gene/Insert
  Gene/Insert name: TRBV13-TRAC
  Species: H. sapiens (human)
  Insert size (bp): 452
  Mutation: None
  Entrez Gene: TRBV13 (a.k.a. TCRBV13S1, TCRBV23S1A2T)
  Cloning method: Unknown
Terms and licenses: Academic/Nonprofit Terms; Industry Terms: Not Available to Industry
Depositor comments: Please visit https://doi.org/10.1101/2025.04.24.649726 for bioRxiv preprint.
How to cite: TRBV13 was a gift from Michael Birnbaum (Addgene plasmid # 237938 ; http://n2t.net/addgene:237938 ; RRID:Addgene_237938)
