[The description below was written by a language model from this plasmid's Addgene catalogue record and pLannotate feature annotations shown in this document.]
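Description:
TRBV13 is a small, high-copy bacterial cloning plasmid built on the pGGA-select backbone, a Golden Gate-style destination vector catalogued under synthetic biology. It serves as a modular parts donor rather than an expression vector. It is propagated in E. coli through a ColE1/pUC-type origin and selected with chloramphenicol, conferred by the cat gene under its native promoter. A short fragment of the AmpR promoter is also detected, but no ampicillin resistance gene is annotated. The sequenced record is 2,970 nt, which matches the stated backbone plus insert.

The payload is a human TRBV13-TRAC insert: a T cell receptor beta-chain variable gene segment placed in the same orientation as, and a short distance upstream of, the T cell receptor alpha constant region. The TRAC annotation spans the numbering origin of the circular sequence. The automated annotation labels the variable segment as a fragment of TRBV5-1. This most likely reflects a best match to a related beta variable family member in the annotation database, since the catalogue identifies the allele as TRBV13 with no mutations. The catalogued insert size of 452 bp is smaller than the combined span of the two annotated coding features, and the record does not explain this difference. SP6 and T7 promoters flank the insert region as backbone features. No eukaryotic promoter, tag or reporter is annotated.

According to the record, the plasmid supplies a pre-cloned V-gene and constant-region module for assembling full TCRs by cloning, as part of a scalable TCR synthesis and screening approach for mapping antigen reactivity. The specific assembly scheme and restriction sites are not stated.
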