Features (pLannotate 1.2.2; 8 found; start..end, strand, type, name):
    437..455     -  promoter       T7 promoter: promoter for bacteriophage T7 RNA polymerase
    465..522     +  promoter       AmpR promoter (fragment): bla
    569..1225    -  CDS            cat: CAT_ECOLX - Experimental evidence at protein level: Swiss-Prot protein existence level 1. This enzyme is an effector of chloramphenicol resistance in bacteria. From Escherichia coli. This protein is used as a marker in many commonly used cloning vectors, such as pACYC184.
   1226..1328    -  promoter       cat promoter: promoter of the E. coli cat gene encoding chloramphenicol acetyltransferase
   1429..2017    +  rep_origin     ori: high-copy-number ColE1/pMB1/pBR322/pUC origin of replication
   2447..2465    +  promoter       SP6 promoter: promoter for bacteriophage SP6 RNA polymerase
   2555..2869    +  CDS            TRBV5-1 (fragment): TVB51_HUMAN - Also known as TCRBV5S1A1T From Homo sapiens (Human).
   2944..390     +  CDS            TRAC (across the origin): TRAC_HUMAN - Also known as TCRA. Experimental evidence at protein level: Swiss-Prot protein existence level 1. Constant region of T cell receptor (TR) alpha chain (PubMed:24600447). Alpha-beta T cell receptors are antigen specific receptors which are essential to the immune response and are present on the cell surface of T lymphocytes. Recognize peptide-major histocompatibility (MH) (pMH) complexes that are displayed by antigen presenting cells (APC), a prerequisite for efficient T cell adaptive immunity against pathogens (PubMed:25493333). Binding of alpha-beta TR to pMH complex initiates TR-
>Addgene plasmid #237938 | TRBV13 | addgene full sequence | sequence record 475847 | Addgene NGS Result
CTGAGAGACTCTAAATCCAGTGACAAGTCTGTCTGCCTATTCACCGATTTTGATTCTCAAACAAATGTGT
CACAAAGTAAGGATTCTGACGTCTATATCACAGACAAAACTGTGCTAGACATGAGGTCTATGGACTTCAA
GAGCAACAGTGCTGTGGCCTGGAGCAACAAATCTGACTTTGCATGTGCAAACGCCTTCAACAACAGCATT
ATTCCAGAAGATACCTTCTTCCCCAGCCCAGAAAGTTCCTGTGATGTCAAGCTGGTCGAGAAATCTTTTG
AAACAGATACGAACCTAAACTTTCAAAACCTGTCAGTGATTGGGTTCCGAATCCTCCTCCTGAAAGTGGC
CGGGTTTAATCTGCTCATGACGCTGCGGCTGTGGTCCAGCTGAGGAATTCATCAGAAGAGCCTCGAGGCG
GCCGCATGTGAGTCTCCCTATAGTGAGTCGTATTAATTTCGCGGGCGGAACCCCTATTTGTTTATTTTTC
TAAATACATTCAAATATGTATCCGCTCATGAGTAGCACCAGGCGTTTAAGGGCACCAATAACTGCCTTAA
AAAAATTACGCCCCGCCCTGCCACTCATCGCAGTACTGTTGTAATTCATTAAGCATTCTGCCGACATGGA
AGCCATCACAAACGGCATGATGAACCTGAATCGCCAGCGGCATCAGCACCTTGTCGCCTTGCGTATAATA
TTTGCCCATGGTGAAAACGGGGGCGAAGAAGTTGTCCATATTGGCCACGTTTAAATCAAAACTGGTGAAA
CTCACCCAGGGATTGGCTGAGACAAAAAACATATTCTCAATAAACCCTTTAGGGAAATAGGCCAGGTTTT
CACCGTAACACGCCACATCTTGCGAATATATGTGTAGAAACTGCCGGAAATCGTCGTGGTATTCACTCCA
GAGCGATGAAAACGTTTCAGTTTGCTCATGGAAAACGGTGTAACAAGGGTGAACACTATCCCATATCACC
AGCTCACCGTCTTTCATTGCCATACGAAATTCCGGATGAGCATTCATCAGGCGGGCAAGAATGTGAATAA
AGGCCGGATAAAACTTGTGCTTATTTTTCTTTACGGTCTTTAAAAAGGCCGTAATATCCAGCTGAACGGT
CTGGTTATAGGTACATTGAGCAACTGACTGAAATGCCTCAAAATGTTCTTTACGATGCCATTGGGATATA
TCAACGGTGGTATATCCAGTGATTTTTTTCTCCATTTTAGCTTCCTTAGCTCCTGAAAATCTCGATAACT
CAAAAAATACGCCCGGTAGTGATCTTATTTCATTATGGTGAAAGTTGGAACCTCTTACGTGCCGATCAAA
GTCTCATTTTCGCCAAAAGTTGTCATGACCAAAATCCCTTAACGTGAGTTTTCGTTCCACTGAGCGTCAG
ACCCCGTAGAAAAGATCAAAGGATCTTCTTGAGATCCTTTTTTTCTGCGCGTAATCTGCTGCTTGCAAAC
AAAAAAACCACCGCTACCAGCGGTGGTTTGTTTGCCGGATCAAGAGCTACCAACTCTTTTTCCGAAGGTA
ACTGGCTTCAGCAGAGCGCAGATACCAAATACTGTTCTTCTAGTGTAGCCGTAGTTAGGCCACCACTTCA
AGAACTCTGTAGCACCGCCTACATACCTCGCTCTGCTAATCCTGTTACCAGTGGCTGCTGCCAGTGGCGA
TAAGTCGTGTCTTACCGGGTTGGACTCAAGACGATAGTTACCGGATAAGGCGCAGCGGTCGGGCTGAACG
GGGGGTTCGTGCACACAGCCCAGCTTGGAGCGAACGACCTACACCGAACTGAGATACCTACAGCGTGAGC
TATGAGAAAGCGCCACGCTTCCCGAAGGGAGAAAGGCGGACAGGTATCCGGTAAGCGGCAGGGTCGGAAC
AGGAGAGCGCACGAGGGAGCTTCCAGGGGGAAACGCCTGGTATCTTTATAGTCCTGTCGGGTTTCGCCAC
CTCTGACTTGAGCGTCGATTTTTGTGATGCTCGTCAGGGGGGCGGAGCCTATGGAAAAACGCCAGCAATG
CGGCCTTTTTACGGTTCCTGGCCTTTTGCTGGCCTTTTGCTCACATGTTCTTTCCTGCGTTATCCCCTGA
TTCTGTGGATAACCGTATTACCGCCTTTGAGTGAGCTGATACCGCTCGCCGCAGCCGAACGACCGAGCGC
AGCGAGTCAGTGAGCGAGGAAGCCGAAAAATCAATAATCAGACAACAAGATGTGCGAACTCGATATTTTA
CACGACTCTCTTTACCAATTCTGCCCCGAATTACACTTAAAACGACTCAACAGCTTAACGTTGGCTTGCC
ACGCATTACTTGACTGTAAAACTCTCACTCTTACCGAACTTGGCCGTAACCTGCCAACCAAAGCGAGAAC
AAAACATAACATCAAACGAATCGACCGATTGTTAGGTAATCGTCACTTGCAGGAAGGTTTAAACGCATTT
AGGTGACACTATAGAAGTGTGTATCGCTCGAGGCTCTTCAGCATCTAGAGCCACCGGCATGAGCCACCAT
GCTTAGTCCTGACCTGCCTGACTCTGCCTGGAACACCAGGCTCCTCTGCCATGTCATGCTTTGTCTCCTG
GGAGCAGTTTCAGTGGCTGCTGGAGTCATCCAGTCCCCAAGACATCTGATCAAAGAAAAGAGGGAAACAG
CCACTCTGAAATGCTATCCTATCCCTAGACACGACACTGTCTACTGGTACCAGCAGGGTCCAGGTCAGGA
CCCCCAGTTCCTCATTTCGTTTTATGAAAAGATGCAGAGCGATAAAGGAAGCATCCCTGATCGATTCTCA
GCTCAACAGTTCAGTGACTATCATTCTGAACTGAACATGAGCTCCTTGGAGCTGGGGGACTCAGCCCTAT
AGTCTTCGTCACGAGACGTAATGGAGACCATGCGATATCCGTAGGTCTCGAAACCGTCTCGGGGTGAAGA
CATCAAAACCCTGACCCTGCCGTGTACCAG
